>Addgene plasmid #157724 | pcDNA5-FRT-TO-FH-Nsp16 | addgene full sequence | sequence record 307929 | Addgene NGS Result
TGGAGGTCGCTGAGTAGTGCGCGAGCAAAATTTAAGCTACAACAAGGCAAGGCTTGACCGACAATTGCAT
GAAGAATCTGCTTAGGGTTAGGCGTTTTGCGCTGCTTCGCGATGTACGGGCCAGATATACGCGTTGACAT
TGATTATTGACTAGTTATTAATAGTAATCAATTACGGGGTCATTAGTTCATAGCCCATATATGGAGTTCC
GCGTTACATAACTTACGGTAAATGGCCCGCCTGGCTGACCGCCCAACGACCCCCGCCCATTGACGTCAAT
AATGACGTATGTTCCCATAGTAACGCCAATAGGGACTTTCCATTGACGTCAATGGGTGGAGTATTTACGG
TAAACTGCCCACTTGGCAGTACATCAAGTGTATCATATGCCAAGTACGCCCCCTATTGACGTCAATGACG
GTAAATGGCCCGCCTGGCATTATGCCCAGTACATGACCTTATGGGACTTTCCTACTTGGCAGTACATCTA
CGTATTAGTCATCGCTATTACCATGGTGATGCGGTTTTGGCAGTACATCAATGGGCGTGGATAGCGGTTT
GACTCACGGGGATTTCCAAGTCTCCACCCCATTGACGTCAATGGGAGTTTGTTTTGGCACCAAAATCAAC
GGGACTTTCCAAAATGTCGTAACAACTCCGCCCCATTGACGCAAATGGGCGGTAGGCGTGTACGGTGGGA
GGTCTATATAAGCAGAGCTCTCCCTATCAGTGATAGAGATCTCCCTATCAGTGATAGAGATCGTCGACGA
GCTCGTTTAGTGAACCGTCAGATCGCCTGGAGACGCCATCCACGCTGTTTTGACCTCCATAGAAGACACC
GGGACCGATCCAGCCTCCGGACTCTAGCGTTTAAACTTAAGCTTGAGATGGACTATAAAGATGACGATGA
CAAGGCCGCAGCCGCACATCACCACCATCATCACCATCACGGATCCGGGATGTCTTCTCAAGCCTGGCAG
CCTGGCGTTGCTATGCCCAATTTGTACAAAATGCAGCGGATGTTGCTTGAAAAATGCGACCTTCAAAACT
ACGGCGACTCAGCCACCCTCCCTAAGGGAATTATGATGAACGTTGCGAAGTACACACAACTGTGCCAGTA
CTTGAACACCCTTACCCTTGCCGTCCCATACAACATGCGGGTCATTCACTTTGGAGCAGGGAGTGACAAA
GGAGTGGCGCCGGGTACTGCTGTGCTTCGACAATGGTTGCCCACTGGAACCCTCCTGGTGGATAGCGACC
TCAATGATTTTGTTTCAGATGCAGATTCTACTTTGATTGGCGATTGCGCGACAGTACACACCGCGAACAA
ATGGGACCTTATTATTTCAGACATGTACGATCCAAAGACCAAAAATGTCACCAAGGAGAATGACTCAAAG
GAGGGCTTTTTCACGTACATATGCGGGTTTATACAACAAAAACTCGCCTTGGGAGGTAGCGTAGCTATAA
AGATTACGGAGCACAGTTGGAATGCGGATCTGTATAAGCTCATGGGCCATTTTGCATGGTGGACCGCGTT
TGTTACTAACGTCAACGCCTCTTCCAGTGAGGCATTTCTGATTGGATGCAACTATCTTGGCAAACCCAGA
GAACAGATCGACGGATACGTTATGCACGCAAATTATATATTTTGGCGGAATACCAATCCGATACAACTTT
CCTCCTACTCCTTGTTTGACATGTCCAAATTCCCTCTCAAGCTGAGAGGCACCGCCGTTATGAGCCTTAA
AGAGGGTCAGATCAACGATATGATCCTTTCCCTTCTTTCCAAAGGTCGCCTTATAATAAGGGAGAACAAT
CGGGTTGTAATTTCAAGTGACGTTCTGGTCAATAACGCCTAGGAGATATCCAGCACAGTGGCGGCCGCTC
GAGTCTAGAGGGCCCGTTTAAACCCGCTGATCAGCCTCGACTGTGCCTTCTAGTTGCCAGCCATCTGTTG
TTTGCCCCTCCCCCGTGCCTTCCTTGACCCTGGAAGGTGCCACTCCCACTGTCCTTTCCTAATAAAATGA
GGAAATTGCATCGCATTGTCTGAGTAGGTGTCATTCTATTCTGGGGGGTGGGGTGGGGCAGGACAGCAAG
GGGGAGGATTGGGAAGACAATAGCAGGCATGCTGGGGATGCGGTGGGCTCTATGGCTTCTGAGGCGGAAA
GAACCAGCTGGGGCTCTAGGGGGTATCCCC
[124 nt withheld, positions 2201-2324]
C
[91 nt withheld, positions 2326-2416]
AGGGTGATGGTTCACGTACCTAGAAGTTCCTATTCCGAAGTTCCTATTCTCTAGAAAGTATAGGAACTTC
CTTGGCCAAAAAGCCTGAACTCACCGCGACGTCTGTCGAGAAGTTTCTGATCGAAAAGTTCGACAGCGTC
TCCGACCTGATGCAGCTCTCGGAGGGCGAAGAATCTCGTGCTTTCAGCTTCGATGTAGGAGGGCGTGGAT
ATGTCCTGCGGGTAAATAGCTGCGCCGATGGTTTCTACAAAGATCGTTATGTTTATCGGCACTTTGCATC
GGCCGCGCTCCCGATTCCGGAAGTGCTTGACATTGGGGAATTCAGCGAGAGCCTGACCTATTGCATCTCC
CGCCGTGCACAGGGTGTCACGTTGCAAGACCTGCCTGAAACCGAACTGCCCGCTGTTCTGCAGCCGGTCG
CGGAGGCCATGGATGCGATCGCTGCGGCCGATCTTAGCCAGACGAGCGGGTTCGGCCCATTCGGACCGCA
AGGAATCGGTCAATACACTACATGGCGTGATTTCATATGCGCGATTGCTGATCCCCATGTGTATCACTGG
CAAACTGTGATGGACGACACCGTCAGTGCGTCCGTCGCGCAGGCTCTCGATGAGCTGATGCTTTGGGCCG
AGGACTGCCCCGAAGTCCGGCACCTCGTGCACGCGGATTTCGGCTCCAACAATGTCCTGACGGACAATGG
CCGCATAACAGCGGTCATTGACTGGAGCGAGGCGATGTTCGGGGATTCCCAATACGAGGTCGCCAACATC
TTCTTCTGGAGGCCGTGGTTGGCTTGTATGGAGCAGCAGACGCGCTACTTCGAGCGGAGGCATCCGGAGC
TTGCAGGATCGCCGCGGCTCCGGGCGTATATGCTCCGCATTGGTCTTGACCAACTCTATCAGAGCTTGGT
TGACGGCAATTTCGATGATGCAGCTTGGGCGCAGGGTCGATGCGACGCAATCGTCCGATCCGGAGCCGGG
ACTGTCGGGCGTACACAAATCGCCCGCAGAAGCGCGGCCGTCTGGACCGATGGCTGTGTAGAAGTACTCG
CCGATAGTGGAAACCGACGCCCCAGCACTCGTCCGAGGGCAAAGGAATAGCACGTACTACGAGATTTCGA
TTCCACCGCCGCCTTCTATGAAAGGTTGGGCTTCGGAATCGTTTTCCGGGACGCCGGCTGGATGATCCTC
CAGCGCGGGGATCTCATGCTGGAGTTCTTCGCCCACCCCAACTTGTTTATTGCAGCTTATAATGGTTACA
AATAAAGCAATAGCATCACAAATTTCACAAATAAAGCATTTTTTTCACTGCATTCTAGTTGTGGTTTGTC
CAAACTCATCAATGTATCTTATCATGTCTGTATACCGTCGACCTCTAGCTAGAGCTTGGCGTAATCATGG
TCATAGCTGTTTCCTGTGTGAAATTGTTATCCGCTCACAATTCCACACAACATACGAGCCGGAAGCATAA
AGTGTAAAGCCTGGGGTGCCTAATGAGTGAGCTAACTCACATTAATTGCGTTGCGCTCACTGCCCGCTTT
CCAGTCGGGAAACCTGTCGTGCCAGCTGCATTAATGAATCGGCCAACGCGCGGGGAGAGGCGGTTTGCGT
ATTGGGCGCTCTTCCGCTTCCTCGCTCACTGACTCGCTGCGCTCGGTCGTTCGGCTGCGGCGAGCGGTAT
CAGCTCACTCAAAGGCGGTAATACGGTTATCCACAGAATCAGGGGATAACGCAGGAAAGAACATGTGAGC
AAAAGGCCAGCAAAAGGCCAGGAACCGTAAAAAGGCCGCGTTGCTGGCGTTTTTCCATAGGCTCCGCCCC
CCTGACGAGCATCACAAAAATCGACGCTCAAGTCAGAGGTGGCGAAACCCGACAGGACTATAAAGATACC
AGGCGTTTCCCCCTGGAAGCTCCCTCGTGCGCTCTCCTGTTCCGACCCTGCCGCTTACCGGATACCTGTC
CGCCTTTCTCCCTTCGGGAAGCGTGGCGCTTTCTCATAGCTCACGCTGTAGGTATCTCAGTTCGGTGTAG
GTCGTTCGCTCCAAGCTGGGCTGTGTGCACGAACCCCCCGTTCAGCCCGACCGCTGCGCCTTATCCGGTA
ACTATCGTCTTGAGTCCAACCCGGTAAGACACGACTTATCGCCACTGGCAGCAGCCACTGGTAACAGGAT
TAGCAGAGCGAGGTATGTAGGCGGTGCTACAGAGTTCTTGAAGTGGTGGCCTAACTACGGCTACACTAGA
AGAACAGTATTTGGTATCTGCGCTCTGCTGAAGCCAGTTACCTTCGGAAAAAGAGTTGGTAGCTCTTGAT
CCGGCAAACAAACCACCGCTGGTAGCGGTGGTTTTTTTGTTTGCAAGCAGCAGATTACGCGCAGAAAAAA
AGGATCTCAAGAAGATCCTTTGATCTTTTCTACGGGGTCTGACGCTCAGTGGAACGAAAACTCACGTTAA
GGGATTTTGGTCATGAGATTATCAAAAAGGATCTTCACCTAGATCCTTTTAAATTAAAAATGAAGTTTTA
AATCAATCTAAAGTATATATGAGTAAACTTGGTCTGACAGTTACCAATGCTTAATCAGTGAGGCACCTAT
CTCAGCGATCTGTCTATTTCGTTCATCCATAGTTGCCTGACTCCCCGTCGTGTAGATAACTACGATACGG
GAGGGCTTACCATCTGGCCCCAGTGCTGCAATGATACCGCGAGACCCACGCTCACCGGCTCCAGATTTAT
CAGCAATAAACCAGCCAGCCGGAAGGGCCGAGCGCAGAAGTGGTCCTGCAACTTTATCCGCCTCCATCCA
GTCTATTAATTGTTGCCGGGAAGCTAGAGTAAGTAGTTCGCCAGTTAATAGTTTGCGCAACGTTGTTGCC
ATTGCTACAGGCATCGTGGTGTCACGCTCGTCGTTTGGTATGGCTTCATTCAGCTCCGGTTCCCAACGAT
CAAGGCGAGTTACATGATCCCCCATGTTGTGCAAAAAAGCGGTTAGCTCCTTCGGTCCTCCGATCGTTGT
CAGAAGTAAGTTGGCCGCAGTGTTATCACTCATGGTTATGGCAGCACTGCATAATTCTCTTACTGTCATG
CCATCCGTAAGATGCTTTTCTGTGACTGGTGAGTACTCAACCAAGTCATTCTGAGAATAGTGTATGCGGC
GACCGAGTTGCTCTTGCCCGGCGTCAATACGGGATAATACCGCGCCACATAGCAGAACTTTAAAAGTGCT
CATCATTGGAAAACGTTCTTCGGGGCGAAAACTCTCAAGGATCTTACCGCTGTTGAGATCCAGTTCGATG
TAACCCACTCGTGCACCCAACTGATCTTCAGCATCTTTTACTTTCACCAGCGTTTCTGGGTGAGCAAAAA
CAGGAAGGCAAAATGCCGCAAAAAAGGGAATAAGGGCGACACGGAAATGTTGAATACTCATACTCTTCCT
TTTTCAATATTATTGAAGCATTTATCAGGGTTATTGTCTCATGAGCGGATACATATTTGAATGTATTTAG
AAAAATAAACAAATAGGGGTTCCGCGCACATTTCCCCGAAAAGTGCCACCTGACGTCGACGGATCGGGAG
ATCTCCCGATCCCCTATGGTGCACTCTCAGTACAATCTGCTCTGATGCCGCATAGTTAAGCCAGTATCTG
CTCCCTGCTTGTGTGT
Features (pLannotate 1.2.2; 21 found; start..end, strand, type, name):
    136..515     +  enhancer       CMV enhancer: human cytomegalovirus immediate early enhancer
    516..719     +  promoter       CMV promoter: human cytomegalovirus (CMV) immediate early promoter
    721..740     +  promoter       PLtetO-1 promoter (fragment): modified phage lambda PL promoter with tet operator sites (Lutz and Bujard, 1997)
    742..761     +  promoter       PLtetO-1 promoter (fragment): modified phage lambda PL promoter with tet operator sites (Lutz and Bujard, 1997)
    769..802     +  promoter       TRE3GV promoter (fragment): 3rd-generation Tet-responsive promoter that can be activated by binding of Tet-On® 3G, optimized for retroviral and lentiviral vectors
    960..1853    +  CDS            rep (fragment): R1AB_CVPFS - Protein inferred from homology: Swiss-Prot protein existence level 3. NendoU is a Mn(2+)-dependent, uridylate-specific enzyme, which leaves 2'-3'-cyclic phosphates 5' to the cleaved bond. From Porcine transmissible gastroenteritis coronavirus (strain FS772/70) (TGEV).
   1931..2155    +  polyA_signal   bGH poly(A) signal: bovine growth hormone polyadenylation signal
   2159..2180    +  promoter       SV40 promoter (fragment): SV40 enhancer and early promoter
   2201..2434    +  rep_origin     f1 ori (fragment) (sequence partly withheld): f1 bacteriophage origin of replication; arrow indicates direction of (+) strand synthesis
   2439..2486    +  protein_bind   FRT: FLP-mediated recombination occurs in the 8-bp core sequence TCTAGAAA (Turan and Bode, 2011). FLP recombinase from the Saccharomyces cerevisiae 2μ plasmid
   2494..3516    +  CDS            HygR: aminoglycoside phosphotransferase from E. coli; aph(4)-Ia; confers resistance to hygromycin
   3526..3651    +  CDS            ble (fragment): BLE_KLEPN - Experimental evidence at protein level: Swiss-Prot protein existence level 1. Binding protein with a strong affinity to the bleomycin family of antibiotics. Binds to CL990; an antimitotic-antibiotic compound. From Klebsiella pneumoniae.
   3646..3767    +  polyA_signal   SV40 poly(A) signal: SV40 polyadenylation signal
   3840..3856    -  protein_bind   lac operator: The lac repressor binds to the lac operator to inhibit transcription in E. coli. This inhibition can be relieved by adding lactose or isopropyl-β-D-thiogalactopyranoside (IPTG). lac repressor encoded by lacI
   3864..3894    -  promoter       lac promoter: promoter for the E. coli lac operon
   3909..3930    -  protein_bind   CAP binding site: CAP binding activates transcription in the presence of cAMP. E. coli catabolite activator protein
   3943..4035    -  CDS            lacI (fragment): lac repressor; lacI; The lac repressor binds to the lac operator to inhibit transcription in E. coli. This inhibition can be relieved by adding lactose or isopropyl-β-D-thiogalactopyranoside (IPTG).
   4218..4806    -  rep_origin     ori: high-copy-number ColE1/pMB1/pBR322/pUC origin of replication
   4977..5837    -  CDS            AmpR: β-lactamase; bla; confers resistance to ampicillin, carbenicillin, and related antibiotics
   5838..5942    -  promoter       AmpR promoter: bla
   6001..6053    -  misc_feature   bom (fragment): basis of mobility region from pBR322
