[The description below was written by a language model from this plasmid's Addgene catalogue record and pLannotate feature annotations shown in this document.]
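Description:
pcDNA5-FRT-TO-FH-Nsp16 is a 6,072-nt mammalian expression plasmid built on the commercial pcDNA5-FRT-TO backbone, designed for tetracycline-regulated expression of SARS-CoV-2 Nsp16 and for site-specific integration into host cells by FLP recombinase. In bacteria it is maintained as a high-copy plasmid through a ColE1/pUC-type origin and selected with ampicillin via the β-lactamase gene. A fragment of the f1 origin and remnants of lac regulatory sequence are also annotated in the backbone.

The expression cassette uses the human CMV immediate-early enhancer and promoter, followed directly by short tet operator-containing segments. The annotation software labels these as PLtetO-1 and TRE3GV fragments. In cells that express the Tet repressor, these operators keep transcription off until tetracycline or doxycycline is added. Downstream lies the codon-optimized Nsp16 coding sequence, derived from the ORF1ab polyprotein and carrying an N-terminal Flag-His8 tag supplied by the backbone, with a bovine growth hormone polyadenylation signal terminating the transcript. The tag itself is not separately annotated, and the automated table identifies the open reading frame only by homology to a related coronavirus replicase polyprotein. The cloning sites are not recorded.

An FRT site sits immediately upstream of a hygromycin resistance gene followed by an SV40 polyadenylation signal. No complete promoter is annotated in front of this gene, which fits the usual design in which FLP-mediated recombination into a genomic FRT site places the marker behind a resident promoter, so that hygromycin selects correctly integrated clones. The construct belongs to a set of integrative vectors for regulated expression of SARS-CoV-2 proteins implicated in RNA metabolism. The dual tag is suited to detection and tandem affinity purification of Nsp16.
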