Addgene plasmid #157724: pcDNA5-FRT-TO-FH-Nsp16
Purpose: mammalian expression of N-terminally Flag-His8 tagged SARS-CoV-2 Nsp16 under control of a tetracycline-inducible promoter
Depositing lab: David Tollervey. Depositing organization: University of Edinburgh. Publication: Integrative vectors for regulated expression of SARS-CoV-2 proteins implicated in RNA metabolism. Bresson S, Robertson N, Sani E, Turowski TW, Shchepachev V, Kompauerova M, Spanos C, Helwak A, Tollervey D. Wellcome Open Res. 2020 Nov 3;5:261. doi: 10.12688/wellcomeopenres.16322.1. eCollection 2020. PubMed 33313418.
Backbone
  Vector backbone: pcDNA5-FRT-TO
  Backbone manufacturer: Thermo Fisher
  Vector type: Mammalian Expression
  Selectable markers: Hygromycin
Growth in bacteria
  Bacterial resistance: Ampicillin, 100 μg/mL
  Growth temperature: 37°C
  Growth strain: DH5alpha
  Copy number: High Copy
Gene/Insert
  Gene/Insert name: FH-Nsp16
  Species: SARS-CoV-2
  Mutation: codon optimized
  Entrez Gene: ORF1ab (a.k.a. GU280_gp01)
  Tag / fusion protein: Flag-His8 (N terminal on backbone)
  Cloning method: Restriction Enzyme; 5′ cloning site Unknown (unknown if destroyed); 3′ cloning site Unknown (unknown if destroyed)
Resource information
  A portion of this plasmid was derived from a plasmid made by: IDT
Terms and licenses: Academic/Nonprofit Terms; Industry Terms
How to cite: pcDNA5-FRT-TO-FH-Nsp16 was a gift from David Tollervey (Addgene plasmid # 157724 ; http://n2t.net/addgene:157724 ; RRID:Addgene_157724)
